>Addgene plasmid #59705 | pSALECT-EcoBam | depositor full sequence | sequence record 93639 | pSALECT-EcoBam sequence 3209 bps
GGATCTCGACATGAACAATAACGATCTCTTTCAGGCATCACGTCGGCGTTTTCTGGCACAACTCGGCGGC
TTAACCGTCGCCGGGATGCTGGGGCCGTCATTGCTAACGCCGCGACGTGCGACTGCGCATATGGAATTCT
CCAGACGACGGATCCCACCCAGAAACGCTGGTGAAAGTAAAAGATGCTGAAGATCAGTTGGGTGCACGAG
TGGGTTACATCGAACTGGATCTCAACAGCGGTAAGATCCTTGAGAGTTTTCGCCCCGAAGAACGTTTTCC
AATGATGAGCACTTTTAAAGTTCTGCTATGTGGCGCGGTATTATCCCGTGTTGACGCCGGGCAAGAGCAA
CTCGGTCGCCGCATACACTATTCTCAGAATGACTTGGTTGAGTACTCACCAGTCACAGAAAAGCATCTTA
CGGATGGCATGACAGTAAGAGAATTATGCAGTGCTGCCATAACCATGAGTGATAACACTGCGGCCAACTT
ACTTCTGACAACGATCGGAGGACCGAAGGAGCTAACCGCTTTTTTGCACAACATGGGGGATCATGTAACT
CGCCTTGATCGTTGGGAACCGGAGCTGAATGAAGCCATACCAAACGACGAGCGTGACACCACGATGCCTG
CAGCAATGGCAACAACGTTGCGCAAACTATTAACTGGCGAACTACTTACTCTAGCTTCCCGGCAACAATT
AATAGACTGGATGGAGGCGGATAAAGTTGCAGGACCACTTCTGCGCTCGGCCCTTCCGGCTGGCTGGTTT
ATTGCTGATAAATCTGGAGCAGGTGAGCGTGGGTCTCGCGGTATCATTGCAGCACTGGGGCCAGATGGTA
AGCCCTCCCGTATCGTAGTTATCTACACGACGGGGAGTCAGGCAACTATGGATGAACGAAATAGACAGAT
CGCTGAGATAGGTGCCTCACTGATTAAGCATTGGTAAGATTTTTCCAATGATGAGCACTTTTTGATCAGA
AAAAAAGGATCATATCGTCAATTATTACCTCCACGGGGAGAGCCTGAGCAAACTGGCCTCAGGCATTTGA
GAAGCACACGGTCACACTGCTTCCGGTAGTCAATAAACCGGTAAACCAGCAATAGACATAAGCGGCTATT
TAACGACCCTGCCCTGAACCGACGACCGGGTCGAATTTGCTTTCGAATTTCTGCCATTCATCCGCTTATT
ATCACTTATTCAGGCGTAGCAACCAGGCGTTTAAGGGCACCAATAACTGCCTTAAAAAAATTACGCCCCG
CCCTGCCACTCATCGCAGTACTGTTGTAATTCATTAAGCATTCTGCCGACATGGAAGCCATCACAAACGG
CATGATGAACCTGAATCGCCAGCGGCATCAGCACCTTGTCGCCTTGCGTATAATATTTGCCCATGGTGAA
AACGGGGGCGAAGAAGTTGTCCATATTGGCCACGTTTAAATCAAAACTGGTGAAACTCACCCAGGGATTG
GCTGAGACGAAAAACATATTCTCAATAAACCCTTTAGGGAAATAGGCCAGGTTTTCACCGTAACACGCCA
CATCTTGCGAATATATGTGTAGAAACTGCCGGAAATCGTCGTGGTATTCACTCCAGAGCGATGAAAACGT
TTCAGTTTGCTCATGGAAAACGGTGTAACAAGGGTGAACACTATCCCATATCACCAGCTCACCGTCTTTC
ATTGCCATACGTAATTCCGGATGAGCATTCATCAGGCGGGCAAGAATGTGAATAAAGGCCGGATAAAACT
TGTGCTTATTTTTCTTTACGGTCTTTAAAAAGGCCGTAATATCCAGCTGAACGGTCTGGTTATAGGTACA
TTGAGCAACTGACTGAAATGCCTCAAAATGTTCTTTACGATGCCATTGGGATATATCAACGGTGGTATAT
CCAGTGATTTTTTTCTCCATTTTAGCTTCCTTAGCTCCTGAAAATCTCGACAACTCAAAAAATACGCCCG
GTAGTGATCTTATTTCATTATGGTGAAAGTTGGAACCTCTTACGTGCCGATCAACGTCTCATTTTCGCCA
AAAGTTGGCCCAGGGCTTCCCGGTATCAACAGGGACACCAGGATTTATTTATTCTGCGAAGTGATCTTCC
GTCACAGGTATTTATTCGGTCGAAAAGGATCTAGGTGAAGATCCTTTTTGATAATCTCATGACCAAAATC
CCTTAACGTGAGTTTTCGTTCCACTGAGCGTCAGACCCCGTAGAAAAGATCAAAGGATCTTCTTGAGATC
CTTTTTTTCTGCGCGTAATCTGCTGCTTGCAAACAAAAAAACCACCGCTACCAGCGGTGGTTTGTTTGCC
GGATCAAGAGCTACCAACTCTTTTTCCGAAGGTAACTGGCTTCAGCAGAGCGCAGATACCAAATACTGTT
CTTCTAGTGTAGCCGTAGTTAGGCCACCACTTCAAGAACTCTGTAGCACCGCCTACATACCTCGCTCTGC
TAATCCTGTTACCAGTGGCTGCTGCCAGTGGCGATAAGTCGTGTCTTACCGGGTTGGACTCAAGACGATA
GTTACCGGATAAGGCGCAGCGGTCGGGCTGAACGGGGGGTTCGTGCACACAGCCCAGCTTGGAGCGAACG
ACCTACACCGAACTGAGATACCTACAGCGTGAGCTATGAGAAAGCGCCACGCTTCCCGAAGGGAGAAAGG
CGGACAGGTATCCGGTAAGCGGCAGGGTCGGAACAGGAGAGCGCACGAGGGAGCTTCCAGGGGGAAACGC
CTGGTATCTTTATAGTCCTGTCGGGTTTCGCCACCTCTGACTTGAGCGTCGATTTTTGTGATGCTCGTCA
GGGGGGCGGAGCCTATGGAAAAACGCCAGCAACGCGGCCTTTTTACGGTTCCTGGCCTTTTGCTGGCCTT
TTGCTCACATGTTCTTTCCTGCGTTATCCCCTGATTCTGTGGATAACCGTATTACCGCCTTTGAGTGAGC
TGATACCGCTCGCCGCAGCCGAACGACCGAGCGCAGCGAGTCAGTGAGCGAGGAAGCGGAAGAGCGCCCA
ATACGCAAACCGCCTCTCCCCGCGCGTTGGCCGATTCATTAATGCAGCTGGCACGACAGGTTTCCCGACT
GGAAAGCGGGCAGTGAGCGCAACGCAATTAATGTGAGTTAGCTCACTCATTAGGCACCCCAGGCTTTACA
CTTTATGCTTCCGGCTCGTATGTTGTGTGGAATTGTGAGCGGGATAACAATTTCACACA
Features (pLannotate 1.2.2; 8 found; start..end, strand, type, name):
     11..127     +  CDS            torA (fragment): TORA_ECOLI - Experimental evidence at protein level: Swiss-Prot protein existence level 1. Reduces trimethylamine-N-oxide (TMAO) into trimethylamine; an anaerobic reaction coupled to energy-yielding reactions. From Escherichia coli (strain K12).
    157..946     +  CDS            bla(M) (fragment): β-lactamase lacking the signal sequence; bla(M); allows cytosolic expression of β-lactamase
   1251..1910    -  CDS            CmR: chloramphenicol acetyltransferase; cat; confers resistance to chloramphenicol
   1911..2013    -  promoter       cat promoter: promoter of the E. coli cat gene encoding chloramphenicol acetyltransferase
   2233..2821    +  rep_origin     ori: high-copy-number ColE1/pMB1/pBR322/pUC origin of replication
   3004..3096    +  CDS            lacI (fragment): lac repressor; lacI; The lac repressor binds to the lac operator to inhibit transcription in E. coli. This inhibition can be relieved by adding lactose or isopropyl-β-D-thiogalactopyranoside (IPTG).
   3109..3130    +  protein_bind   CAP binding site: CAP binding activates transcription in the presence of cAMP. E. coli catabolite activator protein
   3145..3175    +  promoter       lac promoter: promoter for the E. coli lac operon
