[The description below was written by a language model from this plasmid's Addgene catalogue record and pLannotate feature annotations shown in this document.]
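Description:
pSALECT-EcoBam is a small (about 3.2 kb) empty-backbone bacterial expression plasmid built on the pSALECT backbone and designed as a folding reporter that uses ampicillin resistance as its readout. It is maintained in E. coli through a high-copy ColE1/pUC-type origin of replication. Selection is with chloramphenicol, provided by a chloramphenicol acetyltransferase gene under its own cat promoter, so β-lactam resistance stays free to report on the insert rather than on plasmid maintenance.

The reporter cassette sits downstream of a lac promoter with its CAP binding site; only a short remnant of lacI is annotated, so the plasmid does not appear to carry a functional repressor gene. Transcription runs across the plasmid's numbering origin into an N-terminal fragment of E. coli TorA, a position consistent with its twin-arginine (Tat) export signal. A short gap follows, and then a β-lactamase coding sequence lacking its native signal peptide. The name suggests that this gap holds EcoRI and BamHI cloning sites, although the feature table does not annotate them.

A sequence cloned in frame between the two parts gives a TorA signal–insert–β-lactamase fusion. The Tat pathway generally exports only folded proteins, and β-lactamase protects cells only once it reaches the periplasm. Growth on ampicillin therefore selects for inserts that are in frame, free of stop codons, and soluble and well folded. The associated publication concerns multiplex gene synthesis with expression-based error correction, which points to using this selection to enrich correct synthetic open reading frames over those with frameshifts or nonsense errors. Part of the plasmid derives from an earlier construct made by another laboratory.
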