Addgene plasmid #59705: pSALECT-EcoBam
Purpose: (Empty Backbone) Folding reporter with ampicillin resistance as a readout
Depositing lab: Christopher Anderson. Depositing organization: University of California, Berkeley. Publication: A method for multiplex gene synthesis employing error correction based on expression. Hsiau TH, Sukovich D, Elms P, Prince RN, Strittmatter T, Ruan P, Curry B, Anderson P, Sampson J, Anderson JC. PLoS One. 2015 Mar 19;10(3):e0119927. doi: 10.1371/journal.pone.0119927. eCollection 2015. PubMed 25790188.
Backbone
  Vector backbone: pSALECT
  Vector type: Bacterial Expression
Growth in bacteria
  Bacterial resistance: Chloramphenicol, 25 μg/mL
  Growth temperature: 37°C
  Growth strain: DH5alpha
  Copy number: High Copy
Resource information
  A portion of this plasmid was derived from a plasmid made by: Matthew P DeLisa
Terms and licenses: Academic/Nonprofit Terms; Industry Terms: Not Available to Industry
How to cite: pSALECT-EcoBam was a gift from Christopher Anderson (Addgene plasmid # 59705 ; http://n2t.net/addgene:59705 ; RRID:Addgene_59705)
