>Addgene plasmid #59705 | pSALECT-EcoBam | addgene partial sequence | sequence record 96799 | MoCloF 5'-agcgaggaagcggaagagcg-3'
CCGATTCATTAATGCAGCTGGCACGACAGGTTTCCCGACTGGAAAGCGGGCAGTGAGCGCAACGCAATTA
ATGTGAGTTAGCTCACTCATTAGGCACCCCAGGCTTTACACTTTATGCTTCCGGCTCGTATGTTGTGTGG
AATTGTGAGCGGGATAACAATTTCACACAGGATCTCGACATGAACAATAACGATCTCTTTCAGGCATCAC
GTCGGCGTTTTCTGGCACAACTCGGCGGCTTAACCGTCGCCGGGATGCTGGGGCCGTCATTGCTAACGCC
GCGACGTGCGACTGCGCATATGGAATTCTCCAGACGACGGATCCCACCCAGAAACGCTGGTGAAAGTAAA
AGATGCTGAAGATCAGTTGGGTGCACGAGTGGGTTACATCGAACTGGATCTCAACAGCGGTAAGATCCTT
GAGAGTTTTCGCCCCGAAGAACGTTTTCCAATGATGAGCACTTTTAAAGTTCTGCTATGTGGCGCGGTAT
TATCCCGTGTTGACGCCGGGCAAGAGCAACTCGGTCGCCGCATACACTATTCTCAGAATGACTTGGTTGA
GTACTCACCAGTCACAGAAAAGCATCTTACGGATGGCATGACAGTAAGAGAATTATGCAGTGCTGCCATA
ACCATGAGTGATAACACTGCGGCCAACTTACTTCTGACAACGATCGGAGGACCGAAGGAGCTAACCGCTT
TTTTGCACAACATGGGGGATCATGTAACTCGCCTTGATCGTTGGGAACCGGAGCTGAATGAAGCCATACC
AAACGACGAGCGTGACACCACGATGCCTGCAGCAATGGCAACAACGTTGCGCAAACTATTAACTGGCGAA
CTACTTACTCTAGC
