>Addgene plasmid #59705 | pSALECT-EcoBam | addgene partial sequence | sequence record 96800 | pK03-L 5'-AGGGCAGGGTCGTTAAATAGC-3'
CCGGAAGCAGTGTGACCGTGTGCTTCTCAAATGCCTGAGGCCAGTTTGCTCAGGCTCTCCCCGTGGAGGT
AATAATTGACGATATGATCCTTTTTTTCTGATCAAAAAGTGCTCATCATTGGAAAAATCTTACCAATGCT
TAATCAGTGAGGCACCTATCTCAGCGATCTGTCTATTTCGTTCATCCATAGTTGCCTGACTCCCCGTCGT
GTAGATAACTACGATACGGGAGGGCTTACCATCTGGCCCCAGTGCTGCAATGATACCGCGAGACCCACGC
TCACCTGCTCCAGATTTATCAGCAATAAACCAGCCAGCCGGAAGGGCCGAGCGCAGAAGTGGTCCTGCAA
CTTTATCCGCCTCCATCCAGTCTATTAATTGTTGCCGGGAAGCTAGAGTAAGTAGTTCGCCAGTTAATAG
TTTGCGCAACGTTGTTGCCATTGCTGCAGGCATCGTGGTGTCACGCTCGTCGTTTGGTATGGCTTCATTC
AGCTCCGGTTCCCAACGATCAAGGCGAGTTACATGATCCCCCATGTTGTGCAAAAAAGCGGTTAGCTCCT
TCGGTCCTCCGATCGTTGTCAGAAGTAAGTTGGCCGCAGTGTTATCACTCATGGTTATGGCAGCACTGCA
TAATTCTCTTACTGTCATGCCATCCGTAAGATGCTTTTCTGTGACTGGTGAGTACTCAACCAAGTCATTC
TGAGAATAGTGTATGCGGCGACCGAGTTGCTCTTGCCC
